>Addgene plasmid #112101 | pCMV_ABEmax_P2A_GFP | addgene full sequence | sequence record 316901 | Addgene NGS Result
GTCTCAGCTGGGAGGTGACTCTGGCGGCTCAAAAAGAACCGCCGACGGCAGCGAATTCGAGCCCAAGAAG
AAGAGGAAAGTCGGAAGCGGAGCTACTAACTTCAGCCTGCTGAAGCAGGCTGGAGACGTGGAGGAGAACC
CTGGACCTATGGTGAGCAAGGGCGAGGAGCTGTTCACCGGGGTGGTGCCCATCCTGGTCGAGCTGGACGG
CGACGTAAACGGCCACAAGTTCAGCGTGTCCGGCGAGGGCGAGGGCGATGCCACCTACGGCAAGCTGACC
CTGAAGTTCATCTGCACCACCGGCAAGCTGCCCGTGCCCTGGCCCACCCTCGTGACCACCCTGACCTATG
GAGTGCAGTGCTTCAGCCGCTACCCCGACCACATGAAGCAGCACGACTTCTTCAAGTCCGCCATGCCCGA
AGGCTACGTCCAGGAGCGCACCATCTTCTTCAAGGACGACGGCAACTACAAGACCCGCGCCGAGGTGAAG
TTCGAGGGCGACACCCTGGTGAACCGCATCGAGCTGAAGGGCATCGACTTCAAGGAGGACGGCAACATCC
TGGGGCACAAGCTGGAGTACAACTACAACAGCCACAACGTCTATATCATGGCCGACAAGCAGAAGAACGG
CATCAAGGTGAACTTCAAGATCCGCCACAACATCGAGGACGGCAGCGTGCAGCTCGCCGACCACTACCAG
CAGAACACCCCCATCGGCGACGGCCCCGTGCTGCTGCCCGACAACCACTACCTGAGCACCCAGTCCGCCC
TGAGCAAAGACCCCAACGAGAAGCGCGATCACATGGTCCTGCTGGAGTTCGTGACCGCCGCCGGGATCAC
TCTCGGCATGGACGAGCTGTACAAGTCTGGTGGTTCTCCCAAGAAGAAGAGGAAAGTCTAACCGGTCATC
ATCACCATCACCATTGAGTTTAAACCCGCTGATCAGCCTCGACTGTGCCTTCTAGTTGCCAGCCATCTGT
TGTTTGCCCCTCCCCCGTGCCTTCCTTGACCCTGGAAGGTGCCACTCCCACTGTCCTTTCCTAATAAAAT
GAGGAAATTGCATCGCATTGTCTGAGTAGGTGTCATTCTATTCTGGGGGGTGGGGTGGGGCAGGACAGCA
AGGGGGAGGATTGGGAAGACAATAGCAGGCATGCTGGGGATGCGGTGGGCTCTATGGCTTCTGAGGCGGA
AAGAACCAGCTGGGGCTCGATACCGTCGACCTCTAGCTAGAGCTTGGCGTAATCATGGTCATAGCTGTTT
CCTGTGTGAAATTGTTATCCGCTCACAATTCCACACAACATACGAGCCGGAAGCATAAAGTGTAAAGCCT
AGGGTGCCTAATGAGTGAGCTAACTCACATTAATTGCGTTGCGCTCACTGCCCGCTTTCCAGTCGGGAAA
CCTGTCGTGCCAGCTGCATTAATGAATCGGCCAACGCGCGGGGAGAGGCGGTTTGCGTATTGGGCGCTCT
TCCGCTTCCTCGCTCACTGACTCGCTGCGCTCGGTCGTTCGGCTGCGGCGAGCGGTATCAGCTCACTCAA
AGGCGGTAATACGGTTATCCACAGAATCAGGGGATAACGCAGGAAAGAACATGTGAGCAAAAGGCCAGCA
AAAGGCCAGGAACCGTAAAAAGGCCGCGTTGCTGGCGTTTTTCCATAGGCTCCGCCCCCCTGACGAGCAT
CACAAAAATCGACGCTCAAGTCAGAGGTGGCGAAACCCGACAGGACTATAAAGATACCAGGCGTTTCCCC
CTGGAAGCTCCCTCGTGCGCTCTCCTGTTCCGACCCTGCCGCTTACCGGATACCTGTCCGCCTTTCTCCC
TTCGGGAAGCGTGGCGCTTTCTCATAGCTCACGCTGTAGGTATCTCAGTTCGGTGTAGGTCGTTCGCTCC
AAGCTGGGCTGTGTGCACGAACCCCCCGTTCAGCCCGACCGCTGCGCCTTATCCGGTAACTATCGTCTTG
AGTCCAACCCGGTAAGACACGACTTATCGCCACTGGCAGCAGCCACTGGTAACAGGATTAGCAGAGCGAG
GTATGTAGGCGGTGCTACAGAGTTCTTGAAGTGGTGGCCTAACTACGGCTACACTAGAAGAACAGTATTT
GGTATCTGCGCTCTGCTGAAGCCAGTTACCTTCGGAAAAAGAGTTGGTAGCTCTTGATCCGGCAAACAAA
CCACCGCTGGTAGCGGTGGTTTTTTTGTTTGCAAGCAGCAGATTACGCGCAGAAAAAAAGGATCTCAAGA
AGATCCTTTGATCTTTTCTACGGGGTCTGACACTCAGTGGAACGAAAACTCACGTTAAGGGATTTTGGTC
ATGAGATTATCAAAAAGGATCTTCACCTAGATCCTTTTAAATTAAAAATGAAGTTTTAAATCAATCTAAA
GTATATATGAGTAAACTTGGTCTGACAGTTACCAATGCTTAATCAGTGAGGCACCTATCTCAGCGATCTG
TCTATTTCGTTCATCCATAGTTGCCTGACTCCCCGTCGTGTAGATAACTACGATACGGGAGGGCTTACCA
TCTGGCCCCAGTGCTGCAATGATACCGCGAGACCCACGCTCACCGGCTCCAGATTTATCAGCAATAAACC
AGCCAGCCGGAAGGGCCGAGCGCAGAAGTGGTCCTGCAACTTTATCCGCCTCCATCCAGTCTATTAATTG
TTGCCGGGAAGCTAGAGTAAGTAGTTCGCCAGTTAATAGTTTGCGCAACGTTGTTGCCATTGCTACAGGC
ATCGTGGTGTCACGCTCGTCGTTTGGTATGGCTTCATTCAGCTCCGGTTCCCAACGATCAAGGCGAGTTA
CATGATCCCCCATGTTGTGCAAAAAAGCGGTTAGCTCCTTCGGTCCTCCGATCGTTGTCAGAAGTAAGTT
GGCCGCAGTGTTATCACTCATGGTTATGGCAGCACTGCATAATTCTCTTACTGTCATGCCATCCGTAAGA
TGCTTTTCTGTGACTGGTGAGTACTCAACCAAGTCATTCTGAGAATAGTGTATGCGGCGACCGAGTTGCT
CTTGCCCGGCGTCAATACGGGATAATACCGCGCCACATAGCAGAACTTTAAAAGTGCTCATCATTGGAAA
ACGTTCTTCGGGGCGAAAACTCTCAAGGATCTTACCGCTGTTGAGATCCAGTTCGATGTAACCCACTCGT
GCACCCAACTGATCTTCAGCATCTTTTACTTTCACCAGCGTTTCTGGGTGAGCAAAAACAGGAAGGCAAA
ATGCCGCAAAAAAGGGAATAAGGGCGACACGGAAATGTTGAATACTCATACTCTTCCTTTTTCAATATTA
TTGAAGCATTTATCAGGGTTATTGTCTCATGAGCGGATACATATTTGAATGTATTTAGAAAAATAAACAA
ATAGGGGTTCCGCGCACATTTCCCCGAAAAGTGCCACCTGACGTCGACGGATCGGGAGATCGATCTCCCG
ATCCCCTAGGGTCGACTCTCAGTACAATCTGCTCTGATGCCGCATAGTTAAGCCAGTATCTGCTCCCTGC
TTGTGTGTTGGAGGTCGCTGAGTAGTGCGCGAGCAAAATTTAAGCTACAACAAGGCAAGGCTTGACCGAC
AATTGCATGAAGAATCTGCTTAGGGTTAGGCGTTTTGCGCTGCTTCGCGATGTACGGGCCAGATATACGC
GTTGACATTGATTATTGACTAGTTATTAATAGTAATCAATTACGGGGTCATTAGTTCATAGCCCATATAT
GGAGTTCCGCGTTACATAACTTACGGTAAATGGCCCGCCTGGCTGACCGCCCAACGACCCCCGCCCATTG
ACGTCAATAATGACGTATGTTCCCATAGTAACGCCAATAGGGACTTTCCATTGACGTCAATGGGTGGAGT
ATTTACGGTAAACTGCCCACTTGGCAGTACATCAAGTGTATCATATGCCAAGTACGCCCCCTATTGACGT
CAATGACGGTAAATGGCCCGCCTGGCATTATGCCCAGTACATGACCTTATGGGACTTTCCTACTTGGCAG
TACATCTACGTATTAGTCATCGCTATTACCATGGTGATGCGGTTTTGGCAGTACATCAATGGGCGTGGAT
AGCGGTTTGACTCACGGGGATTTCCAAGTCTCCACCCCATTGACGTCAATGGGAGTTTGTTTTGGCACCA
AAATCAACGGGACTTTCCAAAATGTCGTAACAACTCCGCCCCATTGACGCAAATGGGCGGTAGGCGTGTA
CGGTGGGAGGTCTATATAAGCAGAGCTGGTTTAGTGAACCGTCAGATCCGCTAGAGATCCGCGGCCGCTA
ATACGACTCACTATAGGGAGAGCCGCCACCATGAAACGGACAGCCGACGGAAGCGAGTTCGAGTCACCAA
AGAAGAAGCGGAAAGTCTCTGAAGTCGAGTTTAGCCACGAGTATTGGATGAGGCACGCACTGACCCTGGC
AAAGCGAGCATGGGATGAAAGAGAAGTCCCCGTGGGCGCCGTGCTGGTGCACAACAATAGAGTGATCGGA
GAGGGATGGAACAGGCCAATCGGCCGCCACGACCCTACCGCACACGCAGAGATCATGGCACTGAGGCAGG
GAGGCCTGGTCATGCAGAATTACCGCCTGATCGATGCCACCCTGTATGTGACACTGGAGCCATGCGTGAT
GTGCGCAGGAGCAATGATCCACAGCAGGATCGGAAGAGTGGTGTTCGGAGCACGGGACGCCAAGACCGGC
GCAGCAGGCTCCCTGATGGATGTGCTGCACCACCCCGGCATGAACCACCGGGTGGAGATCACAGAGGGAA
TCCTGGCAGACGAGTGCGCCGCCCTGCTGAGCGATTTCTTTAGAATGCGGAGACAGGAGATCAAGGCCCA
GAAGAAGGCACAGAGCTCCACCGACTCTGGAGGATCTAGCGGAGGATCCTCTGGAAGCGAGACACCAGGC
ACAAGCGAGTCCGCCACACCAGAGAGCTCCGGCGGCTCCTCCGGAGGATCCTCTGAGGTGGAGTTTTCCC
ACGAGTACTGGATGAGACATGCCCTGACCCTGGCCAAGAGGGCACGCGATGAGAGGGAGGTGCCTGTGGG
AGCCGTGCTGGTGCTGAACAATAGAGTGATCGGCGAGGGCTGGAACAGAGCCATCGGCCTGCACGACCCA
ACAGCCCATGCCGAAATTATGGCCCTGAGACAGGGCGGCCTGGTCATGCAGAACTACAGACTGATTGACG
CCACCCTGTACGTGACATTCGAGCCTTGCGTGATGTGCGCCGGCGCCATGATCCACTCTAGGATCGGCCG
CGTGGTGTTTGGCGTGAGGAACGCAAAAACCGGCGCCGCAGGCTCCCTGATGGACGTGCTGCACTACCCC
GGCATGAATCACCGCGTCGAAATTACCGAGGGAATCCTGGCAGATGAATGTGCCGCCCTGCTGTGCTATT
TCTTTCGGATGCCTAGACAGGTGTTCAATGCTCAGAAGAAGGCCCAGAGCTCCACCGACTCCGGAGGATC
TAGCGGAGGCTCCTCTGGCTCTGAGACACCTGGCACAAGCGAGAGCGCAACACCTGAAAGCAGCGGGGGC
AGCAGCGGGGGGTCAGACAAGAAGTACAGCATCGGCCTGGCCATCGGCACCAACTCTGTGGGCTGGGCCG
TGATCACCGACGAGTACAAGGTGCCCAGCAAGAAATTCAAGGTGCTGGGCAACACCGACCGGCACAGCAT
CAAGAAGAACCTGATCGGAGCCCTGCTGTTCGACAGCGGCGAAACAGCCGAGGCCACCCGGCTGAAGAGA
ACCGCCAGAAGAAGATACACCAGACGGAAGAACCGGATCTGCTATCTGCAAGAGATCTTCAGCAACGAGA
TGGCCAAGGTGGACGACAGCTTCTTCCACAGACTGGAAGAGTCCTTCCTGGTGGAAGAGGATAAGAAGCA
CGAGCGGCACCCCATCTTCGGCAACATCGTGGACGAGGTGGCCTACCACGAGAAGTACCCCACCATCTAC
CACCTGAGAAAGAAACTGGTGGACAGCACCGACAAGGCCGACCTGCGGCTGATCTATCTGGCCCTGGCCC
ACATGATCAAGTTCCGGGGCCACTTCCTGATCGAGGGCGACCTGAACCCCGACAACAGCGACGTGGACAA
GCTGTTCATCCAGCTGGTGCAGACCTACAACCAGCTGTTCGAGGAAAACCCCATCAACGCCAGCGGCGTG
GACGCCAAGGCCATCCTGTCTGCCAGACTGAGCAAGAGCAGACGGCTGGAAAATCTGATCGCCCAGCTGC
CCGGCGAGAAGAAGAATGGCCTGTTCGGAAACCTGATTGCCCTGAGCCTGGGCCTGACCCCCAACTTCAA
GAGCAACTTCGACCTGGCCGAGGATGCCAAACTGCAGCTGAGCAAGGACACCTACGACGACGACCTGGAC
AACCTGCTGGCCCAGATCGGCGACCAGTACGCCGACCTGTTTCTGGCCGCCAAGAACCTGTCCGACGCCA
TCCTGCTGAGCGACATCCTGAGAGTGAACACCGAGATCACCAAGGCCCCCCTGAGCGCCTCTATGATCAA
GAGATACGACGAGCACCACCAGGACCTGACCCTGCTGAAAGCTCTCGTGCGGCAGCAGCTGCCTGAGAAG
TACAAAGAGATTTTCTTCGACCAGAGCAAGAACGGCTACGCCGGCTACATTGACGGCGGAGCCAGCCAGG
AAGAGTTCTACAAGTTCATCAAGCCCATCCTGGAAAAGATGGACGGCACCGAGGAACTGCTCGTGAAGCT
GAACAGAGAGGACCTGCTGCGGAAGCAGCGGACCTTCGACAACGGCAGCATCCCCCACCAGATCCACCTG
GGAGAGCTGCACGCCATTCTGCGGCGGCAGGAAGATTTTTACCCATTCCTGAAGGACAACCGGGAAAAGA
TCGAGAAGATCCTGACCTTCCGCATCCCCTACTACGTGGGCCCTCTGGCCAGGGGAAACAGCAGATTCGC
CTGGATGACCAGAAAGAGCGAGGAAACCATCACCCCCTGGAACTTCGAGGAAGTGGTGGACAAGGGCGCT
TCCGCCCAGAGCTTCATCGAGCGGATGACCAACTTCGATAAGAACCTGCCCAACGAGAAGGTGCTGCCCA
AGCACAGCCTGCTGTACGAGTACTTCACCGTGTATAACGAGCTGACCAAAGTGAAATACGTGACCGAGGG
AATGAGAAAGCCCGCCTTCCTGAGCGGCGAGCAGAAAAAGGCCATCGTGGACCTGCTGTTCAAGACCAAC
CGGAAAGTGACCGTGAAGCAGCTGAAAGAGGACTACTTCAAGAAAATCGAGTGCTTCGACTCCGTGGAAA
TCTCCGGCGTGGAAGATCGGTTCAACGCCTCCCTGGGCACATACCACGATCTGCTGAAAATTATCAAGGA
CAAGGACTTCCTGGACAATGAGGAAAACGAGGACATTCTGGAAGATATCGTGCTGACCCTGACACTGTTT
GAGGACAGAGAGATGATCGAGGAACGGCTGAAAACCTATGCCCACCTGTTCGACGACAAAGTGATGAAGC
AGCTGAAGCGGCGGAGATACACCGGCTGGGGCAGGCTGAGCCGGAAGCTGATCAACGGCATCCGGGACAA
GCAGTCCGGCAAGACAATCCTGGATTTCCTGAAGTCCGACGGCTTCGCCAACAGAAACTTCATGCAGCTG
ATCCACGACGACAGCCTGACCTTTAAAGAGGACATCCAGAAAGCCCAGGTGTCCGGCCAGGGCGATAGCC
TGCACGAGCACATTGCCAATCTGGCCGGCAGCCCCGCCATTAAGAAGGGCATCCTGCAGACAGTGAAGGT
GGTGGACGAGCTCGTGAAAGTGATGGGCCGGCACAAGCCCGAGAACATCGTGATCGAAATGGCCAGAGAG
AACCAGACCACCCAGAAGGGACAGAAGAACAGCCGCGAGAGAATGAAGCGGATCGAAGAGGGCATCAAAG
AGCTGGGCAGCCAGATCCTGAAAGAACACCCCGTGGAAAACACCCAGCTGCAGAACGAGAAGCTGTACCT
GTACTACCTGCAGAATGGGCGGGATATGTACGTGGACCAGGAACTGGACATCAACCGGCTGTCCGACTAC
GATGTGGACCATATCGTGCCTCAGAGCTTTCTGAAGGACGACTCCATCGACAACAAGGTGCTGACCAGAA
GCGACAAGAACCGGGGCAAGAGCGACAACGTGCCCTCCGAAGAGGTCGTGAAGAAGATGAAGAACTACTG
GCGGCAGCTGCTGAACGCCAAGCTGATTACCCAGAGAAAGTTCGACAATCTGACCAAGGCCGAGAGAGGC
GGCCTGAGCGAACTGGATAAGGCCGGCTTCATCAAGAGACAGCTGGTGGAAACCCGGCAGATCACAAAGC
ACGTGGCACAGATCCTGGACTCCCGGATGAACACTAAGTACGACGAGAATGACAAGCTGATCCGGGAAGT
GAAAGTGATCACCCTGAAGTCCAAGCTGGTGTCCGATTTCCGGAAGGATTTCCAGTTTTACAAAGTGCGC
GAGATCAACAACTACCACCACGCCCACGACGCCTACCTGAACGCCGTCGTGGGAACCGCCCTGATCAAAA
AGTACCCTAAGCTGGAAAGCGAGTTCGTGTACGGCGACTACAAGGTGTACGACGTGCGGAAGATGATCGC
CAAGAGCGAGCAGGAAATCGGCAAGGCTACCGCCAAGTACTTCTTCTACAGCAACATCATGAACTTTTTC
AAGACCGAGATTACCCTGGCCAACGGCGAGATCCGGAAGCGGCCTCTGATCGAGACAAACGGCGAAACCG
GGGAGATCGTGTGGGATAAGGGCCGGGATTTTGCCACCGTGCGGAAAGTGCTGAGCATGCCCCAAGTGAA
TATCGTGAAAAAGACCGAGGTGCAGACAGGCGGCTTCAGCAAAGAGTCTATCCTGCCCAAGAGGAACAGC
GATAAGCTGATCGCCAGAAAGAAGGACTGGGACCCTAAGAAGTACGGCGGCTTCGACAGCCCCACCGTGG
CCTATTCTGTGCTGGTGGTGGCCAAAGTGGAAAAGGGCAAGTCCAAGAAACTGAAGAGTGTGAAAGAGCT
GCTGGGGATCACCATCATGGAAAGAAGCAGCTTCGAGAAGAATCCCATCGACTTTCTGGAAGCCAAGGGC
TACAAAGAAGTGAAAAAGGACCTGATCATCAAGCTGCCTAAGTACTCCCTGTTCGAGCTGGAAAACGGCC
GGAAGAGAATGCTGGCCTCTGCCGGCGAACTGCAGAAGGGAAACGAACTGGCCCTGCCCTCCAAATATGT
GAACTTCCTGTACCTGGCCAGCCACTATGAGAAGCTGAAGGGCTCCCCCGAGGATAATGAGCAGAAACAG
CTGTTTGTGGAACAGCACAAGCACTACCTGGACGAGATCATCGAGCAGATCAGCGAGTTCTCCAAGAGAG
TGATCCTGGCCGACGCTAATCTGGACAAAGTGCTGTCCGCCTACAACAAGCACCGGGATAAGCCCATCAG
AGAGCAGGCCGAGAATATCATCCACCTGTTTACCCTGACCAATCTGGGAGCCCCTGCCGCCTTCAAGTAC
TTTGACACCACCATCGACCGGAAGAGGTACACCAGCACCAAAGAGGTGCTGGACGCCACCCTGATCCACC
AGAGCATCACCGGCCTGTACGAGACACGGATCGACCT
Features (pLannotate 1.2.2; 19 found; start..end, strand, type, name):
    149..865     +  CDS            EGFP: EGFP is a basic (constitutively fluorescent) green fluorescent protein published in 1996, derived from Aequorea victoria. It is reported to be a rapidly-maturing weak dimer with moderate acid sensitivity.
    953..1177    +  polyA_signal   bGH poly(A) signal: bovine growth hormone polyadenylation signal
   1181..1202    +  promoter       SV40 promoter (fragment): SV40 enhancer and early promoter
   1207..1223    +  misc_feature   MCS (fragment): pBluescript multiple cloning site
   1272..1288    -  protein_bind   lac operator: The lac repressor binds to the lac operator to inhibit transcription in E. coli. This inhibition can be relieved by adding lactose or isopropyl-β-D-thiogalactopyranoside (IPTG). lac repressor encoded by lacI
   1296..1326    -  promoter       lac promoter: promoter for the E. coli lac operon
   1341..1362    -  protein_bind   CAP binding site: CAP binding activates transcription in the presence of cAMP. E. coli catabolite activator protein
   1375..1467    -  CDS            lacI (fragment): lac repressor; lacI; The lac repressor binds to the lac operator to inhibit transcription in E. coli. This inhibition can be relieved by adding lactose or isopropyl-β-D-thiogalactopyranoside (IPTG).
   1650..2238    -  rep_origin     ori: high-copy-number ColE1/pMB1/pBR322/pUC origin of replication
   2409..3269    -  CDS            AmpR: β-lactamase; bla; confers resistance to ampicillin, carbenicillin, and related antibiotics
   3270..3374    -  promoter       AmpR promoter: bla
   3445..3489    -  misc_feature   bom (fragment): basis of mobility region from pBR322
   3644..4023    +  enhancer       CMV enhancer: human cytomegalovirus immediate early enhancer
   4024..4227    +  promoter       CMV promoter: human cytomegalovirus (CMV) immediate early promoter
   4269..4287    +  promoter       T7 promoter: promoter for bacteriophage T7 RNA polymerase
   4358..4834    +  CDS            tadA: TADA_ECOLI - Also known as yfhC. Experimental evidence at protein level: Swiss-Prot protein existence level 1. Catalyzes the deamination of adenosine to inosine at the wobble position 34 of tRNA(Arg2). Essential for cell viability. From Escherichia coli (strain K12).
   4955..5446    +  CDS            tadA: TADA_ECOLI - Also known as yfhC. Experimental evidence at protein level: Swiss-Prot protein existence level 1. Catalyzes the deamination of adenosine to inosine at the wobble position 34 of tRNA(Arg2). Essential for cell viability. From Escherichia coli (strain K12).
   5546..7147    +  CDS            dCas9(N): N-terminal portion of catalytically inactive Streptococcus pyogenes dCas9 carrying the D10A mutation (Zetsche et al., 2015)
   7148..15      +  CDS            Cas9(C) (fragment) (across the origin): C-terminal portion of Streptococcus pyogenes Cas9 (Zetsche et al., 2015)
