[The description below was written by a language model from this plasmid's Addgene catalogue record and pLannotate feature annotations shown in this document.]
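Description:
pCMV_ABEmax_P2A_GFP is a mammalian expression plasmid on a pCMV backbone that encodes the ABEmax adenine base editor co-expressed with a green fluorescent reporter, for A:T-to-G:C base editing. It is maintained in E. coli through a high-copy ColE1/pUC-type origin and selected with ampicillin via the β-lactamase gene and its native promoter. Remnants of lac regulatory elements, a pBR322 bom fragment and short SV40 promoter and polylinker fragments also appear in the annotation and look like backbone leftovers rather than functional parts of the payload.

The roughly 6.2 kb insert is driven by the human cytomegalovirus immediate-early enhancer and promoter, with a T7 promoter just downstream that also serves as a sequencing primer site. The open reading frame begins with two tandem copies of the E. coli tRNA adenosine deaminase TadA, followed by Streptococcus pyogenes Cas9, which the annotation splits into an N-terminal portion carrying the D10A mutation and a C-terminal portion matched to wild-type Cas9. This is consistent with a D10A nickase rather than a fully inactive enzyme. The Cas9 coding region runs across the numbering origin of the circular sequence and leads into EGFP. The P2A self-cleaving peptide named in the construct title is not separately annotated, but it would sit in the short gap before EGFP, so that editor and reporter are made from one transcript as separate proteins. A bovine growth hormone polyadenylation signal terminates the transcript.

No guide RNA cassette is annotated, so a targeting guide would have to be supplied separately. The GFP signal allows transfected cells expressing the editor to be identified or sorted.
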