Addgene plasmid #112101: pCMV_ABEmax_P2A_GFP
Purpose: A:T-to-G:C base editing
Depositing lab: David Liu. Publication: Improving cytidine and adenine base editors by expression optimization and ancestral reconstruction. Koblan LW, Doman JL, Wilson C, Levy JM, Tay T, Newby GA, Maianti JP, Raguram A, Liu DR. Nat Biotechnol. 2018 May 29. pii: nbt.4172. doi: 10.1038/nbt.4172. PubMed 29813047.
Backbone
  Vector backbone: pCMV
  Vector type: Mammalian Expression, CRISPR
Growth in bacteria
  Bacterial resistance: Ampicillin, 100 μg/mL
  Growth temperature: 37°C
  Growth strain: NEB Stable
  Copy number: High Copy
Gene/Insert
  Gene/Insert name: ABEmax_P2A_GFP
  Species: H. sapiens (human)
  Insert size (bp): 6228
  Promoter: CMV
  Cloning method: Unknown
  Sequencing primers: 5′ T7 Forward; 3′ BGH-Reverse
Terms and licenses: Academic/Nonprofit Terms; Industry Terms: Not Available to Industry
How to cite: pCMV_ABEmax_P2A_GFP was a gift from David Liu (Addgene plasmid # 112101 ; http://n2t.net/addgene:112101 ; RRID:Addgene_112101)
